LOCUS       Exported 7535 bp ds-DNA circular SYN 12-MAY-2021
DEFINITION  Expresses the extracellular region of the Sema6B protein (entire
            extracellular domain; ie, long), C-terminally fused to the Fc region
            of human IgG1 + 6X histidine tag..
ACCESSION   .
VERSION     .
KEYWORDS    Sema6b(L)-Fc-His
SOURCE      synthetic DNA construct
  ORGANISM  synthetic DNA construct
REFERENCE   1 (bases 1 to 7535)
  AUTHORS   Visser JJ, Cheng Y, Perry SC, Chastain AB, Parsa B, Masri SS, Ray
            TA, Kay JN, Wojtowicz WM
  TITLE     An extracellular biochemical screen reveals that FLRTs and Unc5s
            mediate neuronal subtype recognition in the retina.
  JOURNAL   Elife. 2015 Dec 3;4. pii: e08149. doi: 10.7554/eLife.08149.
  PUBMED    26633812
REFERENCE   2 (bases 1 to 7535)
  AUTHORS   .
  TITLE     Direct Submission
  JOURNAL   Exported May 12, 2021 from SnapGene Server 1.1.58
            http://www.snapgene.com
FEATURES             Location/Qualifiers
     source          1..7535
                     /organism="synthetic DNA construct"
                     /mol_type="other DNA"
     enhancer        105..408
                     /label=CMV enhancer
                     /note="human cytomegalovirus immediate early enhancer"
     promoter        409..612
                     /label=CMV promoter
                     /note="human cytomegalovirus (CMV) immediate early
                     promoter"
     primer_bind     563..583
                     /label=CMV-F
                     /note="Human CMV immediate early promoter, forward primer"
     primer_bind     609..633
                     /label=LNCX
                     /note="Human CMV promoter, forward primer"
     intron          748..1573
                     /label=CMV intron A
                     /note="human cytomegalovirus intron A (Chapman et al.,
                     1991)"
     CDS             4115..4132
                     /codon_start=1
                     /product="6xHis affinity tag"
                     /label=6xHis
                     /translation="HHHHHH"
     polyA_signal    4158..4279
                     /label=SV40 poly(A) signal
                     /note="SV40 polyadenylation signal"
     primer_bind     complement(4195..4214)
                     /label=SV40pA-R
                     /note="SV40 polyA, reverse primer"
     primer_bind     4249..4268
                     /label=EBV-rev
                     /note="SV40 polyA terminator, reverse primer"
     primer_bind     complement(4317..4334)
                     /label=L4440
                     /note="L4440 vector, forward primer"
     rep_origin      complement(4488..5076)
                     /direction=LEFT
                     /label=ori
                     /note="high-copy-number ColE1/pMB1/pBR322/pUC origin of
                     replication"
     primer_bind     complement(4568..4587)
                     /label=pBR322ori-F
                     /note="pBR322 origin, forward primer"
     CDS             complement(5247..6107)
                     /codon_start=1
                     /gene="bla"
                     /product="beta-lactamase"
                     /label=AmpR
                     /note="confers resistance to ampicillin, carbenicillin, and
                     related antibiotics"
                     /translation="MSIQHFRVALIPFFAAFCLPVFAHPETLVKVKDAEDQLGARVGYI
                     ELDLNSGKILESFRPEERFPMMSTFKVLLCGAVLSRIDAGQEQLGRRIHYSQNDLVEYS
                     PVTEKHLTDGMTVRELCSAAITMSDNTAANLLLTTIGGPKELTAFLHNMGDHVTRLDRW
                     EPELNEAIPNDERDTTMPVAMATTLRKLLTGELLTLASRQQLIDWMEADKVAGPLLRSA
                     LPAGWFIADKSGAGERGSRGIIAALGPDGKPSRIVVIYTTGSQATMDERNRQIAEIGAS
                     LIKHW"
     primer_bind     5870..5889
                     /label=Amp-R
                     /note="Ampicillin resistance gene, reverse primer"
     promoter        complement(6108..6212)
                     /gene="bla"
                     /label=AmpR promoter
     primer_bind     6280..6298
                     /label=pBRforEco
                     /note="pBR322 vectors, upsteam of EcoRI site, forward
                     primer"
     primer_bind     complement(6336..6358)
                     /label=pGEX 3'
                     /note="pGEX vectors, reverse primer"
     primer_bind     complement(6360..6380)
                     /label=pBABE 3'
                     /note="SV40 enhancer, reverse primer for pBABE vectors"
     promoter        6365..6695
                     /label=SV40 promoter
                     /note="SV40 enhancer and early promoter"
     rep_origin      6546..6681
                     /label=SV40 ori
                     /note="SV40 origin of replication"
     primer_bind     6608..6627
                     /label=SV40pro-F
                     /note="SV40 promoter/origin, forward primer"
     primer_bind     6832..6851
                     /label=pRS-marker
                     /note="pRS vectors, use to sequence yeast selectable
                     marker"
     rep_origin      complement(6918..7373)
                     /direction=LEFT
                     /label=f1 ori
                     /note="f1 bacteriophage origin of replication; arrow
                     indicates direction of (+) strand synthesis"
     primer_bind     complement(7055..7076)
                     /label=F1ori-F
                     /note="F1 origin, forward primer"
     primer_bind     7267..7286
                     /label=F1ori-R
                     /note="F1 origin, reverse primer"
     primer_bind     7499..7521
                     /label=M13/pUC Forward
                     /note="In lacZ gene"
     primer_bind     7513..7530
                     /label=M13 Forward
                     /note="In lacZ gene. Also called M13-F20 or M13 (-21)
                     Forward"
     primer_bind     7514..7530
                     /label=M13 fwd
                     /note="common sequencing primer, one of multiple similar
                     variants"
ORIGIN
        1 gtcgaggtct cgacggtatc gattgacatt gattattgac tagctagtta ttaatagtaa
       61 tcaattacgg ggtcattagt tcatagccca tatatggagt tccgcgttac ataacttacg
      121 gtaaatggcc cgcctggctg accgcccaac gacccccgcc cattgacgtc aataatgacg
      181 tatgttccca tagtaacgcc aatagggact ttccattgac gtcaatgggt ggagtattta
      241 cggtaaactg cccacttggc agtacatcaa gtgtatcata tgccaagtcc gccccctatt
      301 gacgtcaatg acggtaaatg gcccgcctgg cattatgccc agtacatgac cttacgggac
      361 tttcctactt ggcagtacat ctacgtatta gtcatcgcta ttaccatggt gatgcggttt
      421 tggcagtaca ccaatgggcg tggatagcgg tttgactcac ggggatttcc aagtctccac
      481 cccattgacg tcaatgggag tttgttttgg caccaaaatc aacgggactt tccaaaatgt
      541 cgtaataacc ccgccccgtt gacgcaaatg ggcggtaggc gtgtacggtg ggaggtctat
      601 ataagcagag ctcgtttagt gaaccgtcag atcgcctgga gacgccatcc acgctgtttt
      661 gacctccata gaagacaccg ggaccgatcc agcctccgcg gccgggaacg gtgcattgga
      721 acgcggattc cccgtgccaa gagtgacgta agtaccgcct atagactcta taggcacacc
      781 cctttggctc ttatgcatgc tatactgttt ttggcttggg gcctatacac ccccgcttcc
      841 atatgctata ggtgatggta tagcttagcc tataggtgtg ggttattgac cattattgac
      901 cactccccta ttggtgacga tactttccat tactaatcca taacatggct ctttgccaca
      961 actatctcta ttggctatat gccaatactc tgtccttcag agactgacac ggactctgta
     1021 tttttacagg atggggtccc atttattatt tacaaattca catatacaac aacgccgtcc
     1081 cccgtgcccg cagtttttat taaacatagc gtgggatctc cacgcgaatc tcgggtacgt
     1141 gttccggaca tgggctcttc tccggtagcg gcggagcttc cacatccgag ccctggtccc
     1201 atgcctccag cggctcatgg tcgctcggca gctccttgct cctaacagtg gaggccagac
     1261 ttaggcacag cacaatgccc accaccacca gtgtgccgca caaggccgtg gcggtagggt
     1321 atgtgtctga aaatgagctc ggagattggg ctcgcaccgc tgacgcagat ggaagactta
     1381 aggcagcggc agaagaagat gcaggcagct gagttgttgt attctgataa gagtcagagg
     1441 taactcccgt tgcggtgctg ttaacggtgg agggcagtgt agtctgagca gtactcgttg
     1501 ctgccgcgcg cgccaccaga cataatagct gacagactaa cagactgttc ctttccatgg
     1561 gtcttttctg cagaagcttg aattctcgag gatccgcggc cgcgccacca tgtggacccc
     1621 gcgagtgccc cctccacgcc cggccctgtc gtttttcctg ctgttgctcc tgggggtcac
     1681 ctatggcctt ttcccagaag aaccacctcc actcagcgtg gctcccaggg actacttgag
     1741 ccactatccc gtgttcgtgg gcagcgggcc tggtcgtctg accgctgcgg agggtgctga
     1801 ggacctcaac atccagagag tgctacgtgt taacaggaca ctgttcattg gggacagaga
     1861 taacctgtac caagtagaac tggagccatc cacttccacg gagctgcgat atcagaggaa
     1921 gctgacctgg cgctccaacc ccagtgacat cgatgtgtgt cgaatgaagg gcaagcaaga
     1981 gggtgagtgt cggaactttg tcaaggtgct cctgcttcgc gatgagtcca cgctgttcgt
     2041 gtgcggctcc aatgcgttca atcccatctg cgccaattac agtatggaca cactgcagct
     2101 tcttggtgac agcatcagcg gtatggcccg ctgcccctat gaccccaaac atgccaatgt
     2161 cgccctcttc tcagatggga tgctcttcac agccacggtg actgacttcc tagccatcga
     2221 cgctgttatc taccgcagcc ttggggaccg gcccacactg cgcacagtaa agcacgactc
     2281 caagtggttt aaagagccgt actttgtgca tgcagtggag tggggaagcc acgtctattt
     2341 cttcttccgg gagatcgcca tggagtttaa ctacctggaa aaggtggtgg tgtctcgagt
     2401 ggcccgtgtg tgcaagaatg acgtgggcgg ctcgccacga gtgctggaga agcagtggac
     2461 ttccttcctg aaggcccggc tcaactgctc agtgccaggg gattcacact tctacttcaa
     2521 cgtcctgcag gctgtgacgg gcgtggtgag cctgggtggt cgtccggtga tcctcgctgt
     2581 cttctcaact cctagcaaca gcatccccgg ctcagccgtc tgcgcctttg acatgaacca
     2641 agtggctgct gtgtttgaag gccgcttccg ggaacagaag tcgcctgagt cgatctggac
     2701 accagtgcct gaagaccaag tgccacggcc caggcctggg tgctgcgcgg cacctggcat
     2761 gcagtacaac gcgtccagtg ccctccctga cgagatcctc aactttgtaa agacccaccc
     2821 actgatggat gaggcagtac cttccctggg tcactcgccg tggattgtga gaactctgat
     2881 gcggcaccag ctgacccgag tggctgtgga tgtgggtgcg ggtccatggg gcaatcagac
     2941 aatagtcttc cttggctccg aggctggcac agtcctcaaa tttcttgtga agcccaacgc
     3001 cagtgtctca gggaccacag ggcccagcat ctttttggag gagtttgaga cctaccggcc
     3061 agacaggtgt ggacgaccca gcagtgctgg tgagtggggg cagcgacttc tcagcctgga
     3121 gctggatgca gcctcagggg gcctgctggc agccttcccc cgctgtgtgg ttcgtgttcc
     3181 tgttgcccgt tgccagctgt actcggggtg catgaagaac tgtattggca gccaggatcc
     3241 atactgcggg tgggcccctg atggctcctg catcttcctc agaccaggaa ctagtgccac
     3301 gtttgagcaa gatgtgtccg gggccagcac ctctggctta ggtgactgca ctggactctt
     3361 gcgcgccagc ctctcagatg accgcgcagg gctggtgtcg gtgaacctgc tagtgacggg
     3421 cgcgcctgac aaaactcaca catgcccacc gtgcccagca cctgaactcc tggggggacc
     3481 gtcagtcttc ctcttccccc caaaacccaa ggacaccctc atgatctccc ggacccctga
     3541 ggtcacatgc gtggtggtgg acgtgagcca cgaagaccct gaggtcaagt tcaactggta
     3601 cgtggacggc gtggaggtgc ataatgccaa gacaaagccg cgggaggagc agtacaacag
     3661 cacgtaccgt gtggtcagcg tcctcaccgt cctgcaccag gactggctga atggcaagga
     3721 gtacaagtgc aaggtctcca acaaagccct cccagccccc atcgagaaaa ccatctccaa
     3781 agccaaaggg cagccccgag aaccacaggt gtataccctg cccccatccc gggatgagct
     3841 gaccaagaac caggtcagcc tgacctgcct ggtcaaaggc ttctatccca gcgacatcgc
     3901 cgtggagtgg gagagcaatg ggcagccgga gaacaactac aagaccacgc ctcccgtgct
     3961 ggactccgac ggctccttct tcctctacag caagctcacc gtggacaaga gcaggtggca
     4021 gcaggggaac gtcttctcat gctccgtgat gcatgaggct ctgcacaacc actacacgca
     4081 gaagagcctc tccctgtctc cgggtaaagg cggccatcat caccatcacc attaatctag
     4141 agatcttatt aaagcagaac ttgtttattg cagcttataa tggttacaaa taaagcaata
     4201 gcatcacaaa tttcacaaat aaagcatttt tttcactgca ttctagttgt ggtttgtcca
     4261 aactcatcaa tgtatcttat catgtctggt cgactctagc tagactcttc cgcttcctcg
     4321 ctcactgact cgctgcgctc ggtcgttcgg ctgcggcgag cggtatcagc tcactcaaag
     4381 gcggtaatac ggttatccac agaatcaggg gataacgcag gaaagaacat gtgagcaaaa
     4441 ggccagcaaa aggccaggaa ccgtaaaaag gccgcgttgc tggcgttttt ccataggctc
     4501 cgcccccctg acgagcatca caaaaatcga cgctcaagtc agaggtggcg aaacccgaca
     4561 ggactataaa gataccaggc gtttccccct ggaagctccc tcgtgcgctc tcctgttccg
     4621 accctgccgc ttaccggata cctgtccgcc tttctccctt cgggaagcgt ggcgctttct
     4681 catagctcac gctgtaggta tctcagttcg gtgtaggtcg ttcgctccaa gctgggctgt
     4741 gtgcacgaac cccccgttca gcccgaccgc tgcgccttat ccggtaacta tcgtcttgag
     4801 tccaacccgg taagacacga cttatcgcca ctggcagcag ccactggtaa caggattagc
     4861 agagcgaggt atgtaggcgg tgctacagag ttcttgaagt ggtggcctaa ctacggctac
     4921 actagaagaa cagtatttgg tatctgcgct ctgctgaagc cagttacctt cggaaaaaga
     4981 gttggtagct cttgatccgg caaacaaacc accgctggta gcggtggttt ttttgtttgc
     5041 aagcagcaga ttacgcgcag aaaaaaagga tctcaagaag atcctttgat cttttctacg
     5101 gggtctgacg ctcagtggaa cgaaaactca cgttaaggga ttttggtcat gagattatca
     5161 aaaaggatct tcacctagat ccttttaaat taaaaatgaa gttttaaatc aatctaaagt
     5221 atatatgagt aaacttggtc tgacagttac caatgcttaa tcagtgaggc acctatctca
     5281 gcgatctgtc tatttcgttc atccatagtt gcctgactcc ccgtcgtgta gataactacg
     5341 atacgggagg gcttaccatc tggccccagt gctgcaatga taccgcgaga cccacgctca
     5401 ccggctccag atttatcagc aataaaccag ccagccggaa gggccgagcg cagaagtggt
     5461 cctgcaactt tatccgcctc catccagtct attaattgtt gccgggaagc tagagtaagt
     5521 agttcgccag ttaatagttt gcgcaacgtt gttgccattg ctacaggcat cgtggtgtca
     5581 cgctcgtcgt ttggtatggc ttcattcagc tccggttccc aacgatcaag gcgagttaca
     5641 tgatccccca tgttgtgcaa aaaagcggtt agctccttcg gtcctccgat cgttgtcaga
     5701 agtaagttgg ccgcagtgtt atcactcatg gttatggcag cactgcataa ttctcttact
     5761 gtcatgccat ccgtaagatg cttttctgtg actggtgagt actcaaccaa gtcattctga
     5821 gaatagtgta tgcggcgacc gagttgctct tgcccggcgt caatacggga taataccgcg
     5881 ccacatagca gaactttaaa agtgctcatc attggaaaac gttcttcggg gcgaaaactc
     5941 tcaaggatct taccgctgtt gagatccagt tcgatgtaac ccactcgtgc acccaactga
     6001 tcttcagcat cttttacttt caccagcgtt tctgggtgag caaaaacagg aaggcaaaat
     6061 gccgcaaaaa agggaataag ggcgacacgg aaatgttgaa tactcatact cttccttttt
     6121 caatattatt gaagcattta tcagggttat tgtctcatga gcggatacat atttgaatgt
     6181 atttagaaaa ataaacaaat aggggttccg cgcacatttc cccgaaaagt gccacctgac
     6241 gtctaagaaa ccattattat catgacatta acctataaaa ataggcgtat cacgaggccc
     6301 tttcgtctcg cgcgtttcgg tgatgacggt gaaaacctct gacacatgca gctcccggag
     6361 gaatgtgtgt cagttagggt gtggaaagtc cccaggctcc ccaggcaggc agaagtatgc
     6421 aaagcatgca tctcaattag tcagcaacca ggtgtggaaa gtccccaggc tccccagcag
     6481 gcagaagtat gcaaagcatg catctcaatt agtcagcaac catagtcccg cccctaactc
     6541 cgcccatccc gcccctaact ccgcccagtt ccgcccattc tccgccccat ggctgactaa
     6601 ttttttttat ttatgcagag gccgaggccg cctctgcctc tgagctattc cagaagtagt
     6661 gaggaggctt ttttggaggc ctaggctttt gcaaaaagct cccgggagct tgtatatcca
     6721 ttttcgtccc ggagacggtc acagcttgtc tgtaagcgga tgccgggagc agacaagccc
     6781 gtcagggcgc gtcagcgggt gttggcgggt gtcggggctg gcttaactat gcggcatcag
     6841 agcagattgt actgagagtg caccatatgc ggtgtgaaat accgcacaga tgcgtaagga
     6901 gaaaataccg catcaggaaa ttgtaagcgt taatattttg ttaaaattcg cgttaaattt
     6961 ttgttaaatc agctcatttt ttaaccaata ggccgaaatc ggcaaaatcc cttataaatc
     7021 aaaagaatag accgagatag ggttgagtgt tgttccagtt tggaacaaga gtccactatt
     7081 aaagaacgtg gactccaacg tcaaaggnnn nnnnnnnnnn nnnnnnnnnn nnnnnnnnnn
     7141 nnnnnnnnnn nnnnnntnnn nnnnnnnnnn nnnnnnnnnn nnnnnnnnnn nnnnnnnnnn
     7201 nnnnnnnnnn nnnnnnnnnn nnnnnnnnnn nnnnnnnnnn nnnnnnnngn nnnnnnnnnn
     7261 nnnnnnnnnn nnnnnnnnnn nnnnnnnnnn nnnnnnnnnn nnnnnnnnnn nnnnnnnnnn
     7321 nnnnnnnnnn nnnnnnnnnn nnnnnnnnnn nnnnnnnnnn nnnnnnnnnn nnnccattcg
     7381 ccattcaggc tgcgcaactg ttgggaaggg cgatcggtgc gggcctcttc gctattacgc
     7441 cagctggcga aagggggatg tgctgcaagg cgattaagtt gggtaacgcc agggttttcc
     7501 cagtcacgac gttgtaaaac gacggccagt gaatt
//
