[The description below was written by a language model from this plasmid's Addgene catalogue record and the feature table of its GenBank file.]
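Description:
Sema6b(L)-Fc-His is a 7,535 bp mammalian expression plasmid built on the pCMVi-SV40ori backbone. It produces a soluble form of mouse semaphorin 6B. The 1,809 bp insert encodes the entire extracellular region of Sema6B (the "long" version) and was cloned between NotI and AscI sites, both of which are retained. This places it in frame with a backbone-encoded C-terminal tag made up of the Fc region of human IgG1 followed by a 6xHis tag.

Transcription is driven by the human cytomegalovirus immediate early enhancer and promoter. CMV intron A follows the promoter, an arrangement generally used to boost expression, and an SV40 polyadenylation signal terminates the message. The feature table annotates only the His tag within the coding region. The Sema6b ectodomain and Fc segments are not marked individually but presumably occupy the unannotated stretch between the intron and the His tag.

In bacteria the plasmid replicates from a high-copy ColE1/pUC-type origin and is selected with ampicillin through the bla gene. An f1 origin is also present, which can support single-stranded DNA production. The SV40 enhancer/early promoter region contains the SV40 origin, allowing episomal amplification in mammalian cells that express large T antigen. No mammalian selection marker is annotated, which is consistent with transient transfection.

The Fc portion dimerizes the ectodomain and allows capture or detection with Fc-binding reagents, while the His tag permits metal-affinity purification. The associated publication describes an extracellular biochemical screen for receptor–ligand interactions underlying neuronal subtype recognition in the retina, so this construct most likely served as one of the recombinant ectodomain proteins in those binding assays.
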