Addgene plasmid #72165: Sema6b(L)-Fc-His
Purpose: Expresses the extracellular region of the Sema6B protein (entire extracellular domain; ie, long), C-terminally fused to the Fc region of human IgG1 + 6X histidine tag.
Depositing lab: Woj Wojtowicz. Depositing organization: University of California, Berkeley. Publication: An extracellular biochemical screen reveals that FLRTs and Unc5s mediate neuronal subtype recognition in the retina. Visser JJ, Cheng Y, Perry SC, Chastain AB, Parsa B, Masri SS, Ray TA, Kay JN, Wojtowicz WM. Elife. 2015 Dec 3;4. pii: e08149. doi: 10.7554/eLife.08149. PubMed 26633812.
Backbone
  Vector backbone: pCMVi-SV40ori
  Vector type: Mammalian Expression
Growth in bacteria
  Bacterial resistance: Ampicillin, 100 μg/mL
  Growth temperature: 37°C
  Growth strain: DH5alpha
  Copy number: High Copy
Gene/Insert
  Gene/Insert name: Sema6b (alt names: Semaphorin 6B; VIb; Sema; Seman; semaZ; NCBI gene ID 20359; Reference sequence NM_013662.2)
  Species: M. musculus (mouse)
  Insert size (bp): 1809
  Entrez Gene: Sema6b (a.k.a. Sema, Seman, VIb, semaZ)
  Promoter: CMV
  Tag / fusion protein: Fc-His (C terminal on backbone)
  Cloning method: Restriction Enzyme; 5′ cloning site NotI (not destroyed); 3′ cloning site AscI (not destroyed)
  Sequencing primers: 5′ GTCAGAGGTAACTCCCGTTGC; 3′ ATCATGAGGGTGTCCTTG
Terms and licenses: Academic/Nonprofit Terms; Industry Terms: Not Available to Industry
How to cite: Sema6b(L)-Fc-His was a gift from Woj Wojtowicz (Addgene plasmid # 72165 ; http://n2t.net/addgene:72165 ; RRID:Addgene_72165)
