>Addgene plasmid #72165 | Sema6b(L)-Fc-His | addgene partial sequence | sequence record 139010 | pMRB101-F 5'-aagatgcaggcagctgagtt-3'
ACGGTGGAGGGCAGTGTAGTCTGAGCAGTACTCGTTGCTGCCGCGCGCGCCACCAGACATAATAGCTGAC
AGACTAACAGACTGTTCCTTTCCATGGGTCTTTTCTGCAGAAGCTTGAATTCTCGAGGATCCGCGGCCGC
GCCACCATGTGGACCCCGCGAGTGCCCCCTCCACGCCCGGCCCTGTCGTTTTTCCTGCTGTTGCTCCTGG
GGGTCACCTATGGCCTTTTCCCAGAAGAACCACCTCCACTCAGCGTGGCTCCCAGGGACTACTTGAGCCA
CTATCCCGTGTTCGTGGGCAGCGGGCCTGGTCGTCTGACCGCTGCGGAGGGTGCTGAGGACCTCAACATC
CAGAGAGTGCTACGTGTTAACAGGACACTGTTCATTGGGGACAGAGATAACCTGTACCAAGTAGAACTGG
AGCCATCCACTTCCACGGAGCTGCGATATCAGAGGAAGCTGACCTGGCGCTCCAACCCCAGTGACATCGA
TGTGTGTCGAATGAAGGGCAAGCAAGAGGGTGAGTGTCGGAACTTTGTCAAGGTGCTCCTGCTTCGCGAT
GAGTCCACGCTGTTCGTGTGCGGCTCCAATGCGTTCAATCCCATCTGCGCCAATTACAGTATGGACACAC
TGCAGCTTCTTGGTGACAGCATCAGCGGTATGGCCCGCTGCCCCTATGACCCCAAACATGCCAATGTCGC
CCTCTTCTCAGATGGGATGCTCTTCACAGCCACGGTGACTGACTTCCTAGCCATCGACGCTGTTATCTAC
CGCAGCCTTGGG
