>Addgene plasmid #72165 | Sema6b(L)-Fc-His | addgene partial sequence | sequence record 139011 | SV40pA-R 5'-GAAATTTGTGATGCTATTGC-3'
ATAAGATCTCTAGATTAATGGTGATGGTGATGATGGCCGCCTTTACCCGGAGACAGGGAGAGGCTCTTCT
GCGTGTAGTGGTTGTGCAGAGCCTCATGCATCACGGAGCATGAGAAGACGTTCCCCTGCTGCCACCTGCT
CTTGTCCACGGTGAGCTTGCTGTAGAGGAAGAAGGAGCCGTCGGAGTCCAGCACGGGAGGCGTGGTCTTG
TAGTTGTTCTCCGGCTGCCCATTGCTCTCCCACTCCACGGCGATGTCGCTGGGATAGAAGCCTTTGACCA
GGCAGGTCAGGCTGACCTGGTTCTTGGTCAGCTCATCCCGGGATGGGGGCAGGGTATACACCTGTGGTTC
TCGGGGCTGCCCTTTGGCTTTGGAGATGGTTTTCTCGATGGGGGCTGGGAGGGCTTTGTTGGAGACCTTG
CACTTGTACTCCTTGCCATTCAGCCAGTCCTGGTGCAGGACGGTGAGGACGCTGACCACACGGTACGTGC
TGTTGTACTGCTCCTCCCGCGGCTTTGTCTTGGCATTATGCACCTCCACGCCGTCCACGTACCAGTTGAA
CTTGACCTCAGGGTCTTCGTGGCTCACGTCCACCACCACGCATGTGACCTCAGGGGTCCGGGAGATCATG
AGGGTGTCCTTGGGTTTTGGGGGGAAGAGGAAGACTGACGGTCCCCCCAGGAGTTCAGGTGCTGGGCACG
GTGGGCATGTGTGAGTTTTGTCAGGCGCGCCCGTCACTAGCAGGTTCACCGACACCAGCCCTGCGCGGTC
ATCTGAGAGGCTGGCGCGCAAGAGTCCAGTGCAGTCACCTAAGCCAGA
